Addgene plasmid #117807: pGTag-TagRFP-SV40
Purpose: Donor for precise CRISPR directed genomic integration using the GeneWeld method
Depositing lab: Jeffrey Essner. Depositing organization: Iowa State University. Publication: Efficient targeted integration directed by short homology in zebrafish and mammalian cells. Wierson WA, Welker JM, Almeida MP, Mann CM, Webster DA, Torrie ME, Weiss TJ, Kambakam S, Vollbrecht MK, Lan M, McKeighan KC, Levey J, Ming Z, Wehmeier A, Mikelson CS, Haltom JA, Kwan KM, Chien CB, Balciunas D, Ekker SC, Clark KJ, Webber BR, Moriarity BS, Solin SL, Carlson DF, Dobbs DL, McGrail M, Essner J. Elife. 2020 May 15;9. pii: 53968. doi: 10.7554/eLife.53968. PubMed 32412410.
Backbone
  Vector backbone: pK
  Backbone manufacturer: Karl J. Clark
  Backbone size w/o insert (bp): 2958
  Vector type: Synthetic Biology
Growth in bacteria
  Bacterial resistance: Kanamycin, 50 μg/mL
  Growth temperature: 30°C
  Growth strain: NEB Stable
  Copy number: High Copy
Gene/Insert
  Gene/Insert name: TagRFP (alt name: RFP)
  Species: H. sapiens (human), D. rerio (zebrafish)
  Insert size (bp): 1140
  Cloning method: Gibson Cloning
  Sequencing primers: 5′ GCATGGATGTTTTCCCAGTC; 3′ atggctcataacaccccttg
Terms and licenses: Academic/Nonprofit Terms; Industry Terms: Not Available to Industry
Depositor comments: Online tools and cloning help available at <www.genesculpt.org/gtaghd/>. May work in additional species beyond those listed. Please visit https://www.biorxiv.org/content/10.1101/431627v2 for bioRxiv preprint.
How to cite: pGTag-TagRFP-SV40 was a gift from Jeffrey Essner (Addgene plasmid # 117807 ; http://n2t.net/addgene:117807 ; RRID:Addgene_117807)
