[The description below was written by a language model from this plasmid's Addgene catalogue record, the feature table of its GenBank file and pLannotate feature annotations shown in this document.]
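Description:
pGTag-TagRFP-SV40 is a 4.1 kb bacterial plasmid that serves as a promoterless donor for CRISPR-directed knock-in by the GeneWeld method, which uses short homology arms to direct precise integration in zebrafish and mammalian cells. It is built on the pK backbone, replicates at high copy from a pUC-type origin, and is selected with kanamycin through an aminoglycoside phosphotransferase gene. rrnB T1 and T2 terminators lie upstream of the cargo region, and M13 forward and reverse primer sites flank the cassette.

The cargo is a porcine teschovirus 2A peptide fused in frame to the monomeric red fluorescent protein TagRFP, followed by an SV40 late polyadenylation signal and a residual Gateway attL3 site. With no eukaryotic promoter annotated, reporter expression is expected to depend on in-frame integration into a transcribed target gene, with the 2A sequence separating TagRFP from the endogenous polypeptide.

On the 5′ side of the cargo, a pair of BfuAI sites brackets a lac promoter–lacZα stuffer. Replacing this stuffer with a 5′ homology arm should allow blue/white screening. On the 3′ side, two BspQI sites bracket a short filler from carp beta-actin intron 1, which is replaced by the 3′ homology arm. These type IIS enzymes leave defined overhangs for directional cloning of the short arms.

Universal guide RNA target sites with PAMs sit outside each cloning position. Co-delivered Cas9 and a universal guide can therefore cut the donor in vivo, releasing the cargo with its homology arms exposed while a second guide cuts the genomic target. The depositor notes that the system may work in species beyond those listed.
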