LOCUS       pGTag_TagRFP_SV40 4098 bp DNA circular 16-JUL-2018
DEFINITION  synthetic circular DNA, gene-targeting cassette
ACCESSION   .
VERSION     2.0
KEYWORDS    .
SOURCE      synthetic DNA construct
  ORGANISM  recombinant plasmid
REFERENCE   1 (bases 1 to 4786)
  AUTHORS   Wesley A Wierson, Jordan M Welker, Maira P Almeida, Carla M Mann,
            Dennis A Webster, Trevor J Weiss, Macy K Vollbrecht, Zhitao Ming,
            Alec Wehmeier, Christopher S Mikelson, Jeffrey A Haltom, Kristen M
            Kwan, Chi-Bin Chien, Darius Balciunas, Stephen C Ekker, Karl J
            Clark, Beau R Webber, Branden Moriarity, Staci L Solin, Daniel F
            Carlson, Drena L Dobbs, Maura McGrail, Jeffrey J Essner
  TITLE     Efficient targeted integration directed by short homology
  JOURNAL   .
COMMENT
COMMENT     ApEinfo:methylated:0
FEATURES             Location/Qualifiers
     rep_origin      3422..4095
                     /locus_tag="pUC ori"
                     /ApEinfo_fwdcolor="#999999"
                     /ApEinfo_revcolor="#999999"
                     /ApEinfo_graphicformat="arrow_data {{0 1 2 0 0 -1} {} 0}
                     width 5 offset 0"
     misc_feature    1032..1097
                     /locus_tag="PTV1-2A peptide"
                     /ApEinfo_fwdcolor="#004fff"
                     /ApEinfo_revcolor="cyan"
                     /ApEinfo_graphicformat="arrow_data {{0 1 2 0 0 -1} {} 0}
                     width 5 offset 0"
     CDS             2492..3301
                     /locus_tag="kanR"
                     /ApEinfo_fwdcolor="#ff7f3f"
                     /ApEinfo_revcolor="#ff7f3f"
                     /ApEinfo_graphicformat="arrow_data {{0 1 2 0 0 -1} {} 0}
                     width 5 offset 0"
     primer_bind     complement(2359..2379)
                     /locus_tag="M13R"
                     /ApEinfo_fwdcolor="#777777"
                     /ApEinfo_revcolor="#777777"
                     /ApEinfo_graphicformat="arrow_data {{0 1 2 0 0 -1} {} 0}
                     width 5 offset 0"
     primer_bind     537..552
                     /locus_tag="M13F"
                     /ApEinfo_fwdcolor="#777777"
                     /ApEinfo_revcolor="#777777"
                     /ApEinfo_graphicformat="arrow_data {{0 1 2 0 0 -1} {} 0}
                     width 5 offset 0"
     promoter        complement(2336..2355)
                     /locus_tag="T7"
                     /ApEinfo_fwdcolor="#777777"
                     /ApEinfo_revcolor="#777777"
                     /ApEinfo_graphicformat="arrow_data {{0 1 2 0 0 -1} {} 0}
                     width 5 offset 0"
     terminator      268..295
                     /locus_tag="T2"
                     /ApEinfo_fwdcolor="#bbbbbb"
                     /ApEinfo_revcolor="#bbbbbb"
                     /ApEinfo_graphicformat="arrow_data {{0 1 2 0 0 -1} {} 0}
                     width 5 offset 0"
     terminator      427..470
                     /locus_tag="T1"
                     /ApEinfo_fwdcolor="#bbbbbb"
                     /ApEinfo_revcolor="#bbbbbb"
                     /ApEinfo_graphicformat="arrow_data {{0 1 2 0 0 -1} {} 0}
                     width 5 offset 0"
     misc_feature    complement(2287..2309)
                     /locus_tag="3' Universal Guide (w/PAM)"
                     /ApEinfo_fwdcolor="cyan"
                     /ApEinfo_revcolor="green"
                     /ApEinfo_graphicformat="arrow_data {{0 1 2 0 0 -1} {} 0}
                     width 5 offset 0"
     misc_feature    complement(618..623)
                     /locus_tag="BfuAI site 1"
                     /ApEinfo_fwdcolor="cyan"
                     /ApEinfo_revcolor="green"
                     /ApEinfo_graphicformat="arrow_data {{0 1 2 0 0 -1} {} 0}
                     width 5 offset 0"
     misc_feature    complement(2173..2179)
                     /locus_tag="BspQI site 1"
                     /ApEinfo_fwdcolor="cyan"
                     /ApEinfo_revcolor="green"
                     /ApEinfo_graphicformat="arrow_data {{0 1 2 0 0 -1} {} 0}
                     width 5 offset 0"
     misc_feature    746..1021
                     /vntifkey="21"
                     /locus_tag="lacZ'"
                     /ApEinfo_fwdcolor="pink"
                     /ApEinfo_revcolor="#1dda7b"
                     /ApEinfo_graphicformat="arrow_data {{0 1 2 0 0 -1} {} 0}
                     width 5 offset 0"
     misc_feature    591..613
                     /locus_tag="5' universal guide (w/PAM)"
                     /ApEinfo_fwdcolor="cyan"
                     /ApEinfo_revcolor="green"
                     /ApEinfo_graphicformat="arrow_data {{0 1 2 0 0 -1} {} 0}
                     width 5 offset 0"
     misc_feature    complement(2169..2171)
                     /locus_tag="BspQI site 1 overhang"
                     /ApEinfo_fwdcolor="cyan"
                     /ApEinfo_revcolor="green"
                     /ApEinfo_graphicformat="arrow_data {{0 1 2 0 0 -1} {} 0}
                     width 5 offset 0"
     promoter        624..745
                     /vntifkey="30"
                     /locus_tag="lacZ\promoter"
                     /ApEinfo_fwdcolor="pink"
                     /ApEinfo_revcolor="pink"
                     /ApEinfo_graphicformat="arrow_data {{0 1 2 0 0 -1} {} 0}
                     width 5 offset 0"
     intron          2188..2276
                     /note="Carp beta-actin intron 1 filler"
                     /locus_tag="Carp beta-actin intron 1 filler"
                     /ApEinfo_fwdcolor="pink"
                     /ApEinfo_revcolor="pink"
                     /ApEinfo_graphicformat="arrow_data {{0 1 2 0 0 -1} {} 0}
                     width 5 offset 0"
     misc_feature    complement(610..613)
                     /locus_tag="BfuAI site 1 overhang"
                     /ApEinfo_fwdcolor="cyan"
                     /ApEinfo_revcolor="green"
                     /ApEinfo_graphicformat="arrow_data {{0 1 2 0 0 -1} {} 0}
                     width 5 offset 0"
     misc_feature    2287..2289
                     /locus_tag="BspQI site 2 overhang"
                     /ApEinfo_fwdcolor="cyan"
                     /ApEinfo_revcolor="green"
                     /ApEinfo_graphicformat="arrow_data {{0 1 2 0 0 -1} {} 0}
                     width 5 offset 0"
     misc_feature    1022..1027
                     /locus_tag="BfuAI site 2"
                     /ApEinfo_fwdcolor="cyan"
                     /ApEinfo_revcolor="green"
                     /ApEinfo_graphicformat="arrow_data {{0 1 2 0 0 -1} {} 0}
                     width 5 offset 0"
     misc_feature    2279..2285
                     /locus_tag="BspQI site 2"
                     /ApEinfo_fwdcolor="cyan"
                     /ApEinfo_revcolor="green"
                     /ApEinfo_graphicformat="arrow_data {{0 1 2 0 0 -1} {} 0}
                     width 5 offset 0"
     misc_recomb     2046..2141
                     /locus_tag="attL3"
                     /ApEinfo_fwdcolor="#5370ff"
                     /ApEinfo_revcolor="#5370ff"
                     /ApEinfo_graphicformat="arrow_data {{0 1 2 0 0 -1} {} 0}
                     width 5 offset 0"
     misc_feature    2046..2060
                     /locus_tag="att3_shared"
                     /ApEinfo_fwdcolor="#4259cc"
                     /ApEinfo_revcolor="#4259cc"
                     /ApEinfo_graphicformat="arrow_data {{0 1 2 0 0 -1} {} 0}
                     width 5 offset 0"
     polyA_signal    1849..2044
                     /locus_tag="SV40 late polyA (from pCS2+)"
                     /ApEinfo_fwdcolor="#ffff7f"
                     /ApEinfo_revcolor="#ffff7f"
                     /ApEinfo_graphicformat="arrow_data {{0 1 2 0 0 -1} {} 0}
                     width 5 offset 0"
     CDS             1098..1808
                     /locus_tag="TagRFP"
                     /ApEinfo_fwdcolor="#cc0000"
                     /ApEinfo_revcolor="#cc0000"
                     /ApEinfo_graphicformat="arrow_data {{0 1 2 0 0 -1} {} 0}
                     width 5 offset 0"
     misc_feature    1032..1035
                     /locus_tag="BfuAI site 2 overhang"
                     /ApEinfo_fwdcolor="cyan"
                     /ApEinfo_revcolor="green"
                     /ApEinfo_graphicformat="arrow_data {{0 1 2 0 0 -1} {} 0}
                     width 5 offset 0"
ORIGIN
        1 CTTTCCTGCG TTATCCCCTG ATTCTGTGGA TAACCGTATT ACCGCCTTTG AGTGAGCTGA
       61 TACCGCTCGC CGCAGCCGAA CGACCGAGCG CAGCGAGTCA GTGAGCGAGG AAGCGGAtGt
      121 GCGCCCAATA CGCAAACCGC CTCTCCCCGC GCGTTGGCCG ATTCATTAAT GCAGCTGGCA
      181 CGACAGGTTT CCCGACTGGA AAGCGGGCAG TGAGCGCAAC GCAATTAATA CGCGTACCGC
      241 TAGCCAGGAA GAGTTTGTAG AAACGCAAAA AGGCCATCCG TCAGGATGGC CTTCTGCTTA
      301 GTTTGATGCC TGGCAGTTTA TGGCGGGCGT CCTGCCCGCC ACCCTCCGGG CCGTTGCTTC
      361 ACAACGTTCA AATCCGCTCC CGGCGGATTT GTCCTACTCA GGAGAGCGTT CACCGACAAA
      421 CAACAGATAA AACGAAAGGC CCAGTCTTCC GACTGAGCCT TTCGTTTTAT TTGATGCCTG
      481 GCAGTTCCCT ACTCTCGCGT TAACGCTAGC ATGGATGTTT TCCCAGTCAC GACGTTGTAA
      541 AACGACGGCC AGTCTTAAGC TCGGGCCCTG CAGCTCTAGA GCTCGAATTC GGGAGGCGTT
      601 CGGGCCACAG CGGacacgca ggtgcgcaac gcaattaatg tgagttagct cactcattag
      661 gcaccccagg ctttacactt tatgcttccg gctcgtatgt tgtgtggaat tgtgagcgga
      721 taacaatttc acacaggaaa cagctatgac catgattacg ccaagcgcgc aattaaccct
      781 cactaaaggg aacaaaagct ggaggacctc gagggggggc ccggtaccca attcgcccta
      841 tagtgagtcg tattacgcgc gctcactggc cgtcgtttta caacgtcgtg actgggaaaa
      901 ccctggcgtt acccaactta atcgccttgc agcacatccc cctttcgcca gctggcgtaa
      961 tagcgaagag gcccgcaccg atcgcccttc ccaacagttg cgcagcctga atggcgaatg
     1021 gacctgccac aGGATCCGGA GCCACGAACT TCTCTCTGTT AAAGCAAGCA GGAGACGTGG
     1081 AAGAAAACCC CGGTCCTATG GTGTCTAAGG GCGAgGAaCT GATTAAGGAG AACATGCACA
     1141 TGAAGCTGTA CATGGAGGGC ACCGTGAACA ACCACCACTT CAAGTGCACA TCCGAGGGCG
     1201 AAGGCAAGCC CTACGAGGGC ACCCAGACCA TGAGAATCAA GGTGGTCGAG GGCGGCCCTC
     1261 TCCCCTTCGC CTTCGACATC CTGGCTACCA GCTTCATGTA CGGCAGCAGA ACCTTCATCA
     1321 ACCACACCCA GGGCATCCCC GACTTCTTTA AGCAGTCCTT CCCTGAGGGC TTCACATGGG
     1381 AGAGAGTCAC CACATACGAA GACGGGGGCG TGCTGACCGC TACCCAGGAC ACCAGCCTCC
     1441 AGGACGGCTG CCTCATCTAC AACGTCAAGA TCAGAGGGGT GAACTTCCCA TCCAACGGCC
     1501 CTGTGATGCA GAAGAAAACA CTCGGCTGGG AGGCCAACAC CGAGATGCTG TACCCCGCTG
     1561 ACGGCGGCCT GGAAGGCAGA AGCGACATGG CCCTGAAGCT CGTGGGCGGG GGCCACCTGA
     1621 TCTGCAACTT CAAGACCACA TACAGATCCA AGAAACCCGC TAAGAACCTC AAGATGCCCG
     1681 GCGTCTACTA TGTGGACCAC AGACTGGAAA GAATCAAGGA GGCCGACAAA GAGACCTACG
     1741 TCGAGCAGCA CGAGGTGGCT GTGGCCAGAT ACTGCGACCT CCCTAGCAAA CTGGGGCACA
     1801 AACTTAATTG AGGCGCGCCT CTAGAACTAT AGTGAGTCGT ATTACGTAGA TCCAGACATG
     1861 ATAAGATACA TTGATGAGTT TGGACAAACC ACAACTAGAA TGCAGTGAAA AAAATGCTTT
     1921 ATTTGTGAAA TTTGTGATGC TATTGCTTTA TTTGTAACCA TTATAAGCTG CAATAAACAA
     1981 GTTAACAACA ACAATTGCAT TCATTTTATG TTTCAGGTTC AGGGGGAGGT GTGGGAGGTT
     2041 TTTTCCAACT TTATTATACA AAGTTGGCAT TATAAAAAAG CATTGCTTAT CAATTTGTTG
     2101 CAACGAACAG GTCACTATCA GTCAAAATAA AATCATTATT TGGAGCTCCA TGGcgttgtc
     2161 tagcaaggaa gtgaagagct atccggatat atatgtatgt tatcataact gtactggcta
     2221 tgtcaggtgg taatgactgt aacgttacgt tactcgttgt aggcacgaca ttgaatatgc
     2281 tcttctCCGC TGTGGCCCGA ACGCCTCCCg ctagcgatgg gatctCGGCC GCGATATCCC
     2341 CTATAGTGAG TCGTATTACA TGGTCATAGC TGTTTCCTGG CAGCTCTGGC CCGTGTCTCA
     2401 AAATCTCTGA TGTTACATTG CACAAGATAA AAATATATCA TCATGAACAA TAAAACTGTC
     2461 TGCTTACATA AACAGTAATA CAAGGGGTGT TATGAGCCAT ATTCAACGGG AAACGTCGAG
     2521 GCCGCGATTA AATTCCAACA TGGATGCTGA TTTATATGGG TATAAATGGG CTCGCGATAA
     2581 TGTCGGGCAA TCAGGTGCGA CAATCTATCG CTTGTATGGG AAGCCCGATG CGCCAGAGTT
     2641 GTTTCTGAAA CATGGCAAAG GTAGCGTTGC CAATGATGTT ACAGATGAGA TGGTCAGACT
     2701 AAACTGGCTG ACGGAATTTA TGCCTCTTCC GACCATCAAG CATTTTATCC GTACTCCTGA
     2761 TGATGCATGG TTACTCACCA CTGCGATCCC CGGAAAAACA GCATTCCAGG TATTAGAAGA
     2821 ATATCCTGAT TCAGGTGAAA ATATTGTTGA TGCGCTGGCA GTGTTCCTGC GCCGGTTGCA
     2881 TTCGATTCCT GTTTGTAATT GTCCTTTTAA CAGCGATCGC GTATTTCGTC TCGCTCAGGC
     2941 GCAATCACGA ATGAATAACG GTTTGGTTGA TGCGAGTGAT TTTGATGACG AGCGTAATGG
     3001 CTGGCCTGTT GAACAAGTCT GGAAAGAAAT GCATAAACTT TTGCCATTCT CACCGGATTC
     3061 AGTCGTCACT CATGGTGATT TCTCACTTGA TAACCTTATT TTTGACGAGG GGAAATTAAT
     3121 AGGTTGTATT GATGTTGGAC GAGTCGGAAT CGCAGACCGA TACCAGGATC TTGCCATCCT
     3181 ATGGAACTGC CTCGGTGAGT TTTCTCCTTC ATTACAGAAA CGGCTTTTTC AAAAATATGG
     3241 TATTGATAAT CCTGATATGA ATAAATTGCA GTTTCATTTG ATGCTCGATG AGTTTTTCTA
     3301 ATCAGAATTG GTTAATTGGT TGTAACACTG GCAGAGCATT ACGCTGACTT GACGGGACGG
     3361 CGCAAGCTCA TGACCAAAAT CCCTTAACGT GAGTTACGCG TCGTTCCACT GAGCGTCAGA
     3421 CCCCGTAGAA AAGATCAAAG GATCTTCTTG AGATCCTTTT TTTCTGCGCG TAATCTGCTG
     3481 CTTGCAAACA AAAAAACCAC CGCTACCAGC GGTGGTTTGT TTGCCGGATC AAGAGCTACC
     3541 AACTCTTTTT CCGAAGGTAA CTGGCTTCAG CAGAGCGCAG ATACCAAATA CTGTCCTTCT
     3601 AGTGTAGCCG TAGTTAGGCC ACCACTTCAA GAACTCTGTA GCACCGCCTA CATACCTCGC
     3661 TCTGCTAATC CTGTTACCAG TGGCTGCTGC CAGTGGCGAT AAGTCGTGTC TTACCGGGTT
     3721 GGACTCAAGA CGATAGTTAC CGGATAAGGC GCAGCGGTCG GGCTGAACGG GGGGTTCGTG
     3781 CACACAGCCC AGCTTGGAGC GAACGACCTA CACCGAACTG AGATACCTAC AGCGTGAGCA
     3841 TTGAGAAAGC GCCACGCTTC CCGAAGGGAG AAAGGCGGAC AGGTATCCGG TAAGCGGCAG
     3901 GGTCGGAACA GGAGAGCGCA CGAGGGAGCT TCCAGGGGGA AACGCCTGGT ATCTTTATAG
     3961 TCCTGTCGGG TTTCGCCACC TCTGACTTGA GCGTCGATTT TTGTGATGCT CGTCAGGGGG
     4021 GCGGAGCCTA TGGAAAAACG CCAGCAACGC GGCCTTTTTA CGGTTCCTGG CCTTTTGCTG
     4081 GCCTTTTGCT CACATGTT
//
