Features (pLannotate 1.2.2; 20 found; start..end, strand, type, name):
    121..213     +  CDS            lacI (fragment): lac repressor; lacI; The lac repressor binds to the lac operator to inhibit transcription in E. coli. This inhibition can be relieved by adding lactose or isopropyl-β-D-thiogalactopyranoside (IPTG).
    268..295     -  terminator     rrnB T2 terminator: transcription terminator T2 from the E. coli rrnB gene
    427..470     +  terminator     rrnB T1 terminator: Escherichia coli rrnB; transcription terminator T1 from the E. coli rrnB gene
    517..553     -  CDS            lacZα (fragment): LacZα fragment of β-galactosidase; lacZ fragment
    636..657     +  protein_bind   CAP binding site: CAP binding activates transcription in the presence of cAMP. E. coli catabolite activator protein
    672..702     +  promoter       lac promoter: promoter for the E. coli lac operon
    710..726     +  protein_bind   lac operator: The lac repressor binds to the lac operator to inhibit transcription in E. coli. This inhibition can be relieved by adding lactose or isopropyl-β-D-thiogalactopyranoside (IPTG). lac repressor encoded by lacI
    771..789     +  promoter       T3 promoter: promoter for bacteriophage T3 RNA polymerase
    805..828     +  misc_feature   MCS (fragment): pBluescript multiple cloning site
    837..855     -  promoter       T7 promoter: promoter for bacteriophage T7 RNA polymerase
    863..1018    +  CDS            lacZα (fragment): LacZα fragment of β-galactosidase; lacZ fragment
   1041..1097    +  CDS            P2A: 2A peptide from porcine teschovirus-1 polyprotein Eukaryotic ribosomes fail to insert a peptide bond between the Gly and Pro residues, yielding separate polypeptides.
   1098..1811    +  CDS            TagRFP: monomeric derivative of red fluorescent protein from Entacmaea quadricolor (Merzlyak et al., 2007) mammalian codon-optimized
   1827..1844    -  promoter       T7 promoter (fragment): promoter for bacteriophage T7 RNA polymerase
   1849..1983    -  polyA_signal   SV40 poly(A) signal: SV40 polyadenylation signal
   2046..2066    -  protein_bind   attB3: mutant version of attB; core recombination site for the Gateway® BP reaction BP Clonase™
   2057..2142    -  protein_bind   attL1 (fragment): mutant version of attL; recombination site for the Gateway® LR reaction LR Clonase™
   2340..2358    -  promoter       T7 promoter: promoter for bacteriophage T7 RNA polymerase
   2492..3301    +  CDS            KanR: aminoglycoside phosphotransferase; aph(3')-Ia; confers resistance to kanamycin in bacteria or G418 (Geneticin®) in eukaryotes
   3448..4036    +  rep_origin     ori: high-copy-number ColE1/pMB1/pBR322/pUC origin of replication
>Addgene plasmid #117807 | pGTag-TagRFP-SV40 | addgene full sequence | sequence record 227742 | Addgene NGS Result
CTTTCCTGCGTTATCCCCTGATTCTGTGGATAACCGTATTACCGCCTTTGAGTGAGCTGATACCGCTCGC
CGCAGCCGAACGACCGAGCGCAGCGAGTCAGTGAGCGAGGAAGCGGATGTGCGCCCAATACGCAAACCGC
CTCTCCCCGCGCGTTGGCCGATTCATTAATGCAGCTGGCACGACAGGTTTCCCGACTGGAAAGCGGGCAG
TGAGCGCAACGCAATTAATACGCGTACCGCTAGCCAGGAAGAGTTTGTAGAAACGCAAAAAGGCCATCCG
TCAGGATGGCCTTCTGCTTAGTTTGATGCCTGGCAGTTTATGGCGGGCGTCCTGCCCGCCACCCTCCGGG
CCGTTGCTTCACAACGTTCAAATCCGCTCCCGGCGGATTTGTCCTACTCAGGAGAGCGTTCACCGACAAA
CAACAGATAAAACGAAAGGCCCAGTCTTCCGACTGAGCCTTTCGTTTTATTTGATGCCTGGCAGTTCCCT
ACTCTCGCGTTAACGCTAGCATGGATGTTTTCCCAGTCACGACGTTGTAAAACGACGGCCAGTCTTAAGC
TCGGGCCCTGCAGCTCTAGAGCTCGAATTCGGGAGGCGTTCGGGCCACAGCGGACACGCAGGTGCGCAAC
GCAATTAATGTGAGTTAGCTCACTCATTAGGCACCCCAGGCTTTACACTTTATGCTTCCGGCTCGTATGT
TGTGTGGAATTGTGAGCGGATAACAATTTCACACAGGAAACAGCTATGACCATGATTACGCCAAGCGCGC
AATTAACCCTCACTAAAGGGAACAAAAGCTGGAGGACCTCGAGGGGGGGCCCGGTACCCAATTCGCCCTA
TAGTGAGTCGTATTACGCGCGCTCACTGGCCGTCGTTTTACAACGTCGTGACTGGGAAAACCCTGGCGTT
ACCCAACTTAATCGCCTTGCAGCACATCCCCCTTTCGCCAGCTGGCGTAATAGCGAAGAGGCCCGCACCG
ATCGCCCTTCCCAACAGTTGCGCAGCCTGAATGGCGAATGGACCTGCCACAGGATCCGGAGCCACGAACT
TCTCTCTGTTAAAGCAAGCAGGAGACGTGGAAGAAAACCCCGGTCCTATGGTGTCTAAGGGCGAGGAACT
GATTAAGGAGAACATGCACATGAAGCTGTACATGGAGGGCACCGTGAACAACCACCACTTCAAGTGCACA
TCCGAGGGCGAAGGCAAGCCCTACGAGGGCACCCAGACCATGAGAATCAAGGTGGTCGAGGGCGGCCCTC
TCCCCTTCGCCTTCGACATCCTGGCTACCAGCTTCATGTACGGCAGCAGAACCTTCATCAACCACACCCA
GGGCATCCCCGACTTCTTTAAGCAGTCCTTCCCTGAGGGCTTCACATGGGAGAGAGTCACCACATACGAA
GACGGGGGCGTGCTGACCGCTACCCAGGACACCAGCCTCCAGGACGGCTGCCTCATCTACAACGTCAAGA
TCAGAGGGGTGAACTTCCCATCCAACGGCCCTGTGATGCAGAAGAAAACACTCGGCTGGGAGGCCAACAC
CGAGATGCTGTACCCCGCTGACGGCGGCCTGGAAGGCAGAAGCGACATGGCCCTGAAGCTCGTGGGCGGG
GGCCACCTGATCTGCAACTTCAAGACCACATACAGATCCAAGAAACCCGCTAAGAACCTCAAGATGCCCG
GCGTCTACTATGTGGACCACAGACTGGAAAGAATCAAGGAGGCCGACAAAGAGACCTACGTCGAGCAGCA
CGAGGTGGCTGTGGCCAGATACTGCGACCTCCCTAGCAAACTGGGGCACAAACTTAATTGAGGCGCGCCT
CTAGAACTATAGTGAGTCGTATTACGTAGATCCAGACATGATAAGATACATTGATGAGTTTGGACAAACC
ACAACTAGAATGCAGTGAAAAAAATGCTTTATTTGTGAAATTTGTGATGCTATTGCTTTATTTGTAACCA
TTATAAGCTGCAATAAACAAGTTAACAACAACAATTGCATTCATTTTATGTTTCAGGTTCAGGGGGAGGT
GTGGGAGGTTTTTTCCAACTTTATTATACAAAGTTGGCATTATAAAAAAGCATTGCTTATCAATTTGTTG
CAACGAACAGGTCACTATCAGTCAAAATAAAATCATTATTTGGAGCTCCATGGCGTTGTCTAGCAAGGAA
GTGAAGAGCTATCCGGATATATATGTATGTTATCATAACTGTACTGGCTATGTCAGGTGGTAATGACTGT
AACGTTACGTTACTCGTTGTAGGCACGACATTGAATATGCTCTTCTCCGCTGTGGCCCGAACGCCTCCCG
CTAGCGATGGGATCTCGGCCGCGATATCCCCTATAGTGAGTCGTATTACATGGTCATAGCTGTTTCCTGG
CAGCTCTGGCCCGTGTCTCAAAATCTCTGATGTTACATTGCACAAGATAAAAATATATCATCATGAACAA
TAAAACTGTCTGCTTACATAAACAGTAATACAAGGGGTGTTATGAGCCATATTCAACGGGAAACGTCGAG
GCCGCGATTAAATTCCAACATGGATGCTGATTTATATGGGTATAAATGGGCTCGCGATAATGTCGGGCAA
TCAGGTGCGACAATCTATCGCTTGTATGGGAAGCCCGATGCGCCAGAGTTGTTTCTGAAACATGGCAAAG
GTAGCGTTGCCAATGATGTTACAGATGAGATGGTCAGACTAAACTGGCTGACGGAATTTATGCCTCTTCC
GACCATCAAGCATTTTATCCGTACTCCTGATGATGCATGGTTACTCACCACTGCGATCCCCGGAAAAACA
GCATTCCAGGTATTAGAAGAATATCCTGATTCAGGTGAAAATATTGTTGATGCGCTGGCAGTGTTCCTGC
GCCGGTTGCATTCGATTCCTGTTTGTAATTGTCCTTTTAACAGCGATCGCGTATTTCGTCTCGCTCAGGC
GCAATCACGAATGAATAACGGTTTGGTTGATGCGAGTGATTTTGATGACGAGCGTAATGGCTGGCCTGTT
GAACAAGTCTGGAAAGAAATGCATAAACTTTTGCCATTCTCACCGGATTCAGTCGTCACTCATGGTGATT
TCTCACTTGATAACCTTATTTTTGACGAGGGGAAATTAATAGGTTGTATTGATGTTGGACGAGTCGGAAT
CGCAGACCGATACCAGGATCTTGCCATCCTATGGAACTGCCTCGGTGAGTTTTCTCCTTCATTACAGAAA
CGGCTTTTTCAAAAATATGGTATTGATAATCCTGATATGAATAAATTGCAGTTTCATTTGATGCTCGATG
AGTTTTTCTAATCAGAATTGGTTAATTGGTTGTAACACTGGCAGAGCATTACGCTGACTTGACGGGACGG
CGCAAGCTCATGACCAAAATCCCTTAACGTGAGTTACGCGTCGTTCCACTGAGCGTCAGACCCCGTAGAA
AAGATCAAAGGATCTTCTTGAGATCCTTTTTTTCTGCGCGTAATCTGCTGCTTGCAAACAAAAAAACCAC
CGCTACCAGCGGTGGTTTGTTTGCCGGATCAAGAGCTACCAACTCTTTTTCCGAAGGTAACTGGCTTCAG
CAGAGCGCAGATACCAAATACTGTTCTTCTAGTGTAGCCGTAGTTAGGCCACCACTTCAAGAACTCTGTA
GCACCGCCTACATACCTCGCTCTGCTAATCCTGTTACCAGTGGCTGCTGCCAGTGGCGATAAGTCGTGTC
TTACCGGGTTGGACTCAAGACGATAGTTACCGGATAAGGCGCAGCGGTCGGGCTGAACGGGGGGTTCGTG
CACACAGCCCAGCTTGGAGCGAACGACCTACACCGAACTGAGATACCTACAGCGTGAGCTATGAGAAAGC
GCCACGCTTCCCGAAGGGAGAAAGGCGGACAGGTATCCGGTAAGCGGCAGGGTCGGAACAGGAGAGCGCA
CGAGGGAGCTTCCAGGGGGAAACGCCTGGTATCTTTATAGTCCTGTCGGGTTTCGCCACCTCTGACTTGA
GCGTCGATTTTTGTGATGCTCGTCAGGGGGGCGGAGCCTATGGAAAAACGCCAGCAACGCGGCCTTTTTA
CGGTTCCTGGCCTTTTGCTGGCCTTTTGCTCACATGTT
