>Addgene plasmid #117807 | pGTag-TagRFP-SV40 | depositor partial sequence | sequence record 222414 | Backbone
TGAAGAGCTATCCGGATATATATGTATGTTATCATAACTGTACTGGCTATGTCAGGTGGTAATGACTGTA
ACGTTACGTTACTCGTTGTAGGCACGACATTGAATATGCTCTTCTCCGCTGTGGCCCGAACGCCTCCCGC
TAGCGATGGGATCTCGGCCGCGATATCCCCTATAGTGAGTCGTATTACATGGTCATAGCTGTTTCCTGGC
AGCTCTGGCCCGTGTCTCAAAATCTCTGATGTTACATTGCACAAGATAAAAATATATCATCATGAACAAT
AAAACTGTCTGCTTACATAAACAGTAATACAAGGGGTGTTATGAGCCATATTCAACGGGAAACGTCGAGG
CCGCGATTAAATTCCAACATGGATGCTGATTTATATGGGTATAAATGGGCTCGCGATAATGTCGGGCAAT
CAGGTGCGACAATCTATCGCTTGTATGGGAAGCCCGATGCGCCAGAGTTGTTTCTGAAACATGGCAAAGG
TAGCGTTGCCAATGATGTTACAGATGAGATGGTCAGACTAAACTGGCTGACGGAATTTATGCCTCTTCCG
ACCATCAAGCATTTTATCCGTACTCCTGATGATGCATGGTTACTCACCACTGCGATCCCCGGAAAAACAG
CATTCCAGGTATTAGAAGAATATCCTGATTCAGGTGAAAATATTGTTGATGCGCTGGCAGTGTTCCTGCG
CCGGTTGCATTCGATTCCTGTTTGTAATTGTCCTTTTAACAGCGATCGCGTATTTCGTCTCGCTCAGGCG
CAATCACGAATGAATAACGGTTTGGTTGATGCGAGTGATTTTGATGACGAGCGTAATGGCTGGCCTGTTG
AACAAGTCTGGAAAGAAATGCATAAACTTTTGCCATTCTCACCGGATTCAGTCGTCACTCATGGTGATTT
CTCACTTGATAACCTTATTTTTGACGAGGGGAAATTAATAGGTTGTATTGATGTTGGACGAGTCGGAATC
GCAGACCGATACCAGGATCTTGCCATCCTATGGAACTGCCTCGGTGAGTTTTCTCCTTCATTACAGAAAC
GGCTTTTTCAAAAATATGGTATTGATAATCCTGATATGAATAAATTGCAGTTTCATTTGATGCTCGATGA
GTTTTTCTAATCAGAATTGGTTAATTGGTTGTAACACTGGCAGAGCATTACGCTGACTTGACGGGACGGC
GCAAGCTCATGACCAAAATCCCTTAACGTGAGTTACGCGTCGTTCCACTGAGCGTCAGACCCCGTAGAAA
AGATCAAAGGATCTTCTTGAGATCCTTTTTTTCTGCGCGTAATCTGCTGCTTGCAAACAAAAAAACCACC
GCTACCAGCGGTGGTTTGTTTGCCGGATCAAGAGCTACCAACTCTTTTTCCGAAGGTAACTGGCTTCAGC
AGAGCGCAGATACCAAATACTGTCCTTCTAGTGTAGCCGTAGTTAGGCCACCACTTCAAGAACTCTGTAG
CACCGCCTACATACCTCGCTCTGCTAATCCTGTTACCAGTGGCTGCTGCCAGTGGCGATAAGTCGTGTCT
TACCGGGTTGGACTCAAGACGATAGTTACCGGATAAGGCGCAGCGGTCGGGCTGAACGGGGGGTTCGTGC
ACACAGCCCAGCTTGGAGCGAACGACCTACACCGAACTGAGATACCTACAGCGTGAGCATTGAGAAAGCG
CCACGCTTCCCGAAGGGAGAAAGGCGGACAGGTATCCGGTAAGCGGCAGGGTCGGAACAGGAGAGCGCAC
GAGGGAGCTTCCAGGGGGAAACGCCTGGTATCTTTATAGTCCTGTCGGGTTTCGCCACCTCTGACTTGAG
CGTCGATTTTTGTGATGCTCGTCAGGGGGGCGGAGCCTATGGAAAAACGCCAGCAACGCGGCCTTTTTAC
GGTTCCTGGCCTTTTGCTGGCCTTTTGCTCACATGTTCTTTCCTGCGTTATCCCCTGATTCTGTGGATAA
CCGTATTACCGCCTTTGAGTGAGCTGATACCGCTCGCCGCAGCCGAACGACCGAGCGCAGCGAGTCAGTG
AGCGAGGAAGCGGATGTGCGCCCAATACGCAAACCGCCTCTCCCCGCGCGTTGGCCGATTCATTAATGCA
GCTGGCACGACAGGTTTCCCGACTGGAAAGCGGGCAGTGAGCGCAACGCAATTAATACGCGTACCGCTAG
CCAGGAAGAGTTTGTAGAAACGCAAAAAGGCCATCCGTCAGGATGGCCTTCTGCTTAGTTTGATGCCTGG
CAGTTTATGGCGGGCGTCCTGCCCGCCACCCTCCGGGCCGTTGCTTCACAACGTTCAAATCCGCTCCCGG
CGGATTTGTCCTACTCAGGAGAGCGTTCACCGACAAACAACAGATAAAACGAAAGGCCCAGTCTTCCGAC
TGAGCCTTTCGTTTTATTTGATGCCTGGCAGTTCCCTACTCTCGCGTTAACGCTAGCATGGATGTTTTCC
CAGTCACGACGTTGTAAAACGACGGCCAGTCTTAAGCTCGGGCCCTGCAGCTCTAGAGCTCGAATTCGGG
AGGCGTTCGGGCCACAGCGGACACGCAGGTGCGCAACGCAATTAATGTGAGTTAGCTCACTCATTAGGCA
CCCCAGGCTTTACACTTTATGCTTCCGGCTCGTATGTTGTGTGGAATTGTGAGCGGATAACAATTTCACA
CAGGAAACAGCTATGACCATGATTACGCCAAGCGCGCAATTAACCCTCACTAAAGGGAACAAAAGCTGGA
GGACCTCGAGGGGGGGCCCGGTACCCAATTCGCCCTATAGTGAGTCGTATTACGCGCGCTCACTGGCCGT
CGTTTTACAACGTCGTGACTGGGAAAACCCTGGCGTTACCCAACTTAATCGCCTTGCAGCACATCCCCCT
TTCGCCAGCTGGCGTAATAGCGAAGAGGCCCGCACCGATCGCCCTTCCCAACAGTTGCGCAGCCTGAATG
GCGAATGGACCTGCCACA
