>Addgene plasmid #117807 | pGTag-TagRFP-SV40 | depositor partial sequence | sequence record 222415 | Insert
GGATCCGGAGCCACGAACTTCTCTCTGTTAAAGCAAGCAGGAGACGTGGAAGAAAACCCCGGTCCTATGG
TGTCTAAGGGCGAGGAACTGATTAAGGAGAACATGCACATGAAGCTGTACATGGAGGGCACCGTGAACAA
CCACCACTTCAAGTGCACATCCGAGGGCGAAGGCAAGCCCTACGAGGGCACCCAGACCATGAGAATCAAG
GTGGTCGAGGGCGGCCCTCTCCCCTTCGCCTTCGACATCCTGGCTACCAGCTTCATGTACGGCAGCAGAA
CCTTCATCAACCACACCCAGGGCATCCCCGACTTCTTTAAGCAGTCCTTCCCTGAGGGCTTCACATGGGA
GAGAGTCACCACATACGAAGACGGGGGCGTGCTGACCGCTACCCAGGACACCAGCCTCCAGGACGGCTGC
CTCATCTACAACGTCAAGATCAGAGGGGTGAACTTCCCATCCAACGGCCCTGTGATGCAGAAGAAAACAC
TCGGCTGGGAGGCCAACACCGAGATGCTGTACCCCGCTGACGGCGGCCTGGAAGGCAGAAGCGACATGGC
CCTGAAGCTCGTGGGCGGGGGCCACCTGATCTGCAACTTCAAGACCACATACAGATCCAAGAAACCCGCT
AAGAACCTCAAGATGCCCGGCGTCTACTATGTGGACCACAGACTGGAAAGAATCAAGGAGGCCGACAAAG
AGACCTACGTCGAGCAGCACGAGGTGGCTGTGGCCAGATACTGCGACCTCCCTAGCAAACTGGGGCACAA
ACTTAATTGAGGCGCGCCTCTAGAACTATAGTGAGTCGTATTACGTAGATCCAGACATGATAAGATACAT
TGATGAGTTTGGACAAACCACAACTAGAATGCAGTGAAAAAAATGCTTTATTTGTGAAATTTGTGATGCT
ATTGCTTTATTTGTAACCATTATAAGCTGCAATAAACAAGTTAACAACAACAATTGCATTCATTTTATGT
TTCAGGTTCAGGGGGAGGTGTGGGAGGTTTTTTCCAACTTTATTATACAAAGTTGGCATTATAAAAAAGC
ATTGCTTATCAATTTGTTGCAACGAACAGGTCACTATCAGTCAAAATAAAATCATTATTTGGAGCTCCAT
GGCGTTGTCTAGCAAGGAAG
